Addgene plasmid #244753: CL20_mEGFP_FOidr_201
Purpose: Express mEGFP-tagged intrinsically disordered protein (IDR), FOidr_201, derived from human fusion protein TSG101_YWHAB
Depositing lab: Richard Kriwacki. Depositing organization: St. Jude Children's Research Hospital. Publication: Proteome-wide computational analyses reveal links between protein condensate formation and RNA biology. Maiti S, Tripathi S, Baggett DW, Phillips AH, Park CG, Wang J, Wahiduzzaman, Freyaldenhoven WT, Kinger S, Pioso BJ, Bollinger JC, Somjee R, Lang B, Babu MM, Kriwacki RW. Sci Adv. 2025 Dec 5;11(49):eady1420. doi: 10.1126/sciadv.ady1420. Epub 2025 Dec 3. PubMed 41337585.
Backbone
  Vector backbone: CL20
  Vector type: Mammalian Expression
Growth in bacteria
  Bacterial resistance: Ampicillin, 100 μg/mL
  Growth temperature: 37°C
  Growth strain: NEB Stable
  Copy number: High Copy
Gene/Insert
  Gene/Insert name: FOidr_201
  Species: H. sapiens (human)
  Mutation: Unmutated
  Tag / fusion protein: monomeric EGFP (N terminal on insert)
  Cloning method: Restriction Enzyme; 5′ cloning site Unknown (unknown if destroyed)
Terms and licenses: Academic/Nonprofit Terms; Industry Terms: Not Available to Industry
Depositor comments: TSG101_YWHAB_148_233
How to cite: CL20_mEGFP_FOidr_201 was a gift from Richard Kriwacki (Addgene plasmid # 244753 ; http://n2t.net/addgene:244753 ; RRID:Addgene_244753)
