[The description below was written by a language model from this plasmid's Addgene catalogue record and pLannotate feature annotations shown in this document.]
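Description:
CL20_mEGFP_FOidr_201 is a 7,338-nt mammalian expression plasmid built on the CL20 backbone. The catalogue lists it simply as a mammalian expression vector, but the feature table shows the architecture of a self-inactivating HIV-1 lentiviral transfer vector. It is maintained in E. coli through a high-copy ColE1/pUC-type origin and an ampicillin resistance gene (β-lactamase with its own promoter). The recommended recombination-deficient host strain is consistent with the presence of repeated LTR sequences. The viral frame consists of a CMV enhancer fused to a truncated 5' LTR, which would allow Tat-independent transcription of the vector genome. This is followed by the Ψ packaging signal with a partial gag sequence, the cPPT/CTS, the Rev response element, and a U3-deleted 3' LTR with a downstream rabbit β-globin polyadenylation signal. Short vif, rev and nef matches appear to be residual HIV-1 sequence rather than functional genes. An SV40 origin and poly(A) signal, together with lac promoter/operator remnants, lie in the plasmid backbone. No mammalian selection marker is annotated.

The payload sits between the RRE and the 3' LTR. An internal CMV enhancer/promoter drives monomeric EGFP fused at its C-terminus to FOidr_201, an unmutated intrinsically disordered region taken from the human fusion protein TSG101_YWHAB. The depositor's comment suggests that the segment spans residues 148–233 of that fusion. The annotation tool identifies a TSG101-derived fragment immediately downstream of mEGFP, which agrees with this. The construct is intended for expressing the fluorescently tagged IDR in mammalian cells so that its localisation can be imaged. The associated work concerns protein condensate formation and its links to RNA biology.
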