Features (pLannotate 1.2.2; 29 found; start..end, strand, type, name):
    199..254     -  polyA_signal   β-globin poly(A) signal: rabbit β-globin polyadenylation signal (Gil and Proudfoot, 1987)
    340..475     -  LTR            3' LTR (ΔU3) (fragment): self-inactivating 3' long terminal repeat (LTR) from HIV-1
    477..545     -  CDS            nef (fragment): NEF_HV1Z2 - Experimental evidence at protein level: Swiss-Prot protein existence level 1. Extracellular Nef protein targets CD4(+) T-lymphocytes for apoptosis by interacting with CXCR4 surface receptors. From Human immunodeficiency virus type 1 group M subtype D (isolate Z2/CDC-Z34) (HIV-1).
    616..822     -  CDS            TSG101 (fragment): TS101_HUMAN - Experimental evidence at protein level: Swiss-Prot protein existence level 1. Component of the ESCRT-I complex, a regulator of vesicular trafficking process. Binds to ubiquitinated cargo proteins and is required for the sorting of endocytic ubiquitinated cargos into multivesicular bodies (MVBs). Mediates the association between the ESCRT-0 and ESCRT-I complex. Required for completion of cytokinesis; the function requires CEP55. May be involved in cell growth and differentiation. Acts as a negative growth regulator. Involved in the budding of many viruses through an interaction wi
    871..1587    -  CDS            mEGFP: mEGFP is a basic (constitutively fluorescent) green fluorescent protein published in 2002, derived from Aequorea victoria. It has moderate acid sensitivity.
   1601..1638    -  misc_feature   MCS (fragment): multiple cloning site
   1637..1653    -  promoter       tight TRE promoter (fragment): Tet-responsive promoter PTight, consisting of seven tet operator sequences followed by the minimal CMV promoter
   1669..1872    -  promoter       CMV promoter: human cytomegalovirus (CMV) immediate early promoter
   1873..2176    -  enhancer       CMV enhancer: human cytomegalovirus immediate early enhancer
   2244..2260    -  misc_feature   MCS (fragment): multiple cloning site
   2260..2285    -  CDS            Rev (fragment): human immunodeficiency virus 1 (HIV-1) Rev protein; rev; enhances nuclear export of unspliced and incompletely spliced viral mRNAs
   2662..2895    -  misc_feature   RRE: The Rev response element (RRE) of HIV-1 allows for Rev-dependent mRNA export from the nucleus to the cytoplasm.
   3029..3112    -  CDS            vif (fragment): VIF_HV1BR - Experimental evidence at protein level: Swiss-Prot protein existence level 1. Counteracts the innate antiviral activity of host APOBEC3F and APOBEC3G. Forms a complex with host APOBEC3F and APOBEC3G thus preventing the entry of these lethally hypermutating enzymes into progeny virions. Recruits an active E3 ubiquitin ligase complex composed of elongin BC, CUL5, and RBX2 to induce polyubiquitination of APOBEC3G and APOBEC3F. In turn, they are directed to the 26S proteasome for degradation. Vif interaction with APOBEC3G also blocks its cytidine deaminase activity in a proteasome-inde
   3255..3372    -  misc_feature   cPPT/CTS: central polypurine tract and central termination sequence of HIV-1
   3521..3880    -  CDS            HIV-1 gag (fragment): gag protein from human immunodeficiency virus 1; gag
   3864..3989    -  misc_feature   HIV-1 Ψ: packaging signal of human immunodeficiency virus type 1
   4036..4293    -  LTR            5' LTR (truncated): truncated 5' long terminal repeat (LTR) from HIV-1
   4295..4674    -  enhancer       CMV enhancer: human cytomegalovirus immediate early enhancer
   4705..4809    +  promoter       AmpR promoter: bla
   4810..5670    +  CDS            AmpR: β-lactamase; bla; confers resistance to ampicillin, carbenicillin, and related antibiotics
   5841..6429    +  rep_origin     ori: high-copy-number ColE1/pMB1/pBR322/pUC origin of replication
   6612..6666    +  CDS            lacI (fragment): lac repressor; lacI; The lac repressor binds to the lac operator to inhibit transcription in E. coli. This inhibition can be relieved by adding lactose or isopropyl-β-D-thiogalactopyranoside (IPTG).
   6668..6802    -  polyA_signal   SV40 poly(A) signal: SV40 polyadenylation signal
   6822..6957    -  rep_origin     SV40 ori: SV40 origin of replication
   6981..7003    -  promoter       SV40 promoter (fragment): SV40 enhancer and early promoter
   7010..7049    +  CDS            lacI (fragment): lac repressor; lacI; The lac repressor binds to the lac operator to inhibit transcription in E. coli. This inhibition can be relieved by adding lactose or isopropyl-β-D-thiogalactopyranoside (IPTG).
   7062..7083    +  protein_bind   CAP binding site: CAP binding activates transcription in the presence of cAMP. E. coli catabolite activator protein
   7098..7128    +  promoter       lac promoter: promoter for the E. coli lac operon
   7136..7152    +  protein_bind   lac operator: The lac repressor binds to the lac operator to inhibit transcription in E. coli. This inhibition can be relieved by adding lactose or isopropyl-β-D-thiogalactopyranoside (IPTG). lac repressor encoded by lacI
>Addgene plasmid #244753 | CL20_mEGFP_FOidr_201 | addgene full sequence | sequence record 488218 | Addgene NGS Result
AAAAAAAATCTAACCTCAAGTCAAGGCTTTTCTATGGAATAAGGAATGGACAGCAGGGGGCTGTTTCATA
TACTGATGACCTCTTTATAGCCAACCTTTGTTCATGGCAGCCAGCATATGGGCATATGTTGCCAAACTCT
AAACCAAATACTCATTCTGATGTTTTAAATGATTTGCCCTCCCATATGTCCTTCCGAGTGAGAGACACAA
AAAATTCCAACACACTATTGCAATGAAAATAAATTTCCTTTATTAGCCAGAAGTCAGATGCTCAAGGGGC
TTCATGATGTCCCCATAATTTTTGGCAGAGGGAAAAAGATCTGCTAGCTCGAGCAGCTGAAGCTTTATTG
AGGCTTAAGCAGTGGGTTCCCTAGTTAGCCAGAGAGCTCCCAGGCTCAGATCTGGTCTAACCAGAGAGAC
CCAGTACAGGCAAAAAGCAGATCTTGTCTTCTTTGGGAGTGAATTAGCCCTTCCAGTCCCCCCTTTTCTT
TTAAAAAGTGGCTAAGATCTACAGCTGCCTTGTAAGTCATTGGTCTTAAAGGTACCGTAATCTTATCTAG
AACCGGTTCACTCGATCTTCTCGCGGTACTCTTTTCCCATTTGCTGCTTTTTTTCATTACGTTCTGTTTC
GACTGTTGTAACCGGTGGTTGGGAGGGGTATTGTGAGGATGTGGTTGCAGGGTATGGCCCACCGGGAGGG
TAAGGGCAACCAGGATAGCCAGAAGGGTTAGGAGGGTAACCTGACGGGTATGGGCTAATGCCGCCCGGCA
TACCGGGCATGTATGACGTATTTGGCGGCCCGGTAGCCTGATACGGCGGGTAGGAAGCCCGGGAAGCGGC
CGCACTTCCCCCGGAGCCTCCGCTTCCGCCCTTGTACAGCTCGTCCATGCCGAGAGTGATCCCGGCGGCG
GTCACGAACTCCAGCAGGACCATGTGATCGCGCTTCTCGTTGGGGTCTTTGCTCAGCTTGGACTGGGTGC
TCAGGTAGTGGTTGTCGGGCAGCAGCACGGGGCCGTCGCCGATGGGGGTGTTCTGCTGGTAGTGGTCGGC
GAGCTGCACGCTGCCGTCCTCGATGTTGTGGCGGATCTTGAAGTTCACCTTGATGCCGTTCTTCTGCTTG
TCGGCCATGATATAGACGTTGTGGCTGTTGTAGTTGTACTCCAGCTTGTGCCCCAGGATGTTGCCGTCCT
CCTTGAAGTCGATGCCCTTCAGCTCGATGCGGTTCACCAGGGTGTCGCCCTCGAACTTCACCTCGGCGCG
GGTCTTGTAGTTGCCGTCGTCCTTGAAGAAGATGGTGCGCTCCTGGACGTAGCCTTCGGGCATGGCGGAC
TTGAAGAAGTCGTGCTGCTTCATGTGGTCGGGGTAGCGGCTGAAGCACTGCACGCCGTAGGTCAGGGTGG
TCACGAGGGTGGGCCAGGGCACGGGCAGCTTGCCGGTGGTGCAGATGAACTTCAGGGTCAGCTTGCCGTA
GGTGGCATCGCCCTCGCCCTCGCCGGACACGCTGAACTTGTGGCCGTTTACGTCGCCGTCCAGCTCGACC
AGGATGGGCACCACCCCGGTGAACAGCTCCTCGCCCTTGCTCACCATGGTGGCGACCGGTGGATCCCGGG
CCCGCGGTACCGTCGACTGCAGAATTCGGTTCACTAAACGAGCCCGGTTCACTAAACGAGCTCTGCTTAT
ATAGACCTCCCACCGTACACGCCTACCGCCCATTTGCGTCAATGGGGCGGAGTTGTTACGACATTTTGGA
AAGTCCCGTTGATTTTGGTGCCAAAACAAACTCCCATTGACGTCAATGGGGTGGAGACTTGGAAATCCCC
GTGAGTCAAACCGCTATCCACGCCCATTGATGTACTGCCAAAACCGCATCACCATGGTAATAGCGATGAC
TAATACGTAGATGTACTGCCAAGTAGGAAAGTCCCATAAGGTCATGTACTGGGCATAATGCCAGGCGGGC
CATTTACCGTCATTGACGTCAATAGGGGGCGTACTTGGCATATGATACACTTGATGTACTGCCAAGTGGG
CAGTTTACCGTAAATACTCCACCCATTGACGTCAATGGAAAGTCCCTATTGGCGTTACTATGGGAACATA
CGTCATTATTGACGTCAATGGGCGGGGGTCGTTGGGCGGTCAGCCAGGCGGGCCATTTACCGTAAGTTAT
GTAACGCGGAACTCCATATATGGGCTATGAACTAATGACCCCGTAATTGATTACTATTAATAACTAGCAC
GCGTTCGAAGCTTGAGCTCGGTCCCCTCGGGGTTGGGAGGTGGGTCTGAAACGATAATGGTGAATATCCC
TGCCTAACTCTATTCACTATAGAAAGTACAGCAAAAACTATTCTTAAACCTACCAAGCCTCCTACTATCA
TTATGAATAATTTTATATACCACAGCCAATTTGTTATGTTAAACCAATTCCACAAACTTGCCCATTTATC
TAATTCCAATAATTCTTGTTCATTCTTTTCTTGCTGGTTTTGCGATTCTTCAATTAAGGAGTGTATTAAG
CTTGTGTAATTGTTAATTTCTCTGTCCCACTCCATCCAGGTCGTGTGATTCCAAATCTGTTCCAGAGATT
TATTACTCCAACTAGCATTCCAAGGCACAGCAGTGGTGCAAATGAGTTTTCCAGAGCAACCCCAAATCCC
CAGGAGCTGTTGATCCTTTAGGTATCTTTCCACAGCCAGGATTCTTGCCTGGAGCTGCTTGATGCCCCAG
ACTGTGAGTTGCAACAGATGCTGTTGCGCCTCAATAGCCCTCAGCAAATTGTTCTGCTGCTGCACTATAC
CAGACAATAATTGTCTGGCCTGTACCGTCAGCGTCATTGACGCTGCGCCCATAGTGCTTCCTGCTGCTCC
CAAGAACCCAAGGAACAAAGCTCCTATTCCCACTGCTCTTTTTTCTCTCTGCACCACTCTTCTCTTTGCC
TTGGTGGGTGCTACTCCTAATGGTTCAATTTTTACTACTTTATATTTATATAATTCACTTCTCCAATTGT
CCCTCATATCTCCTCCTTATGGTGTTTTACTAAACTTTTCCATGTTCTAATCCTCATCCTGTCTACTTGC
CACACAATCATCACCTGCCATCTGTTTTCCATAATCCCTAATGATCTTTGCTTTTCTTCTTGGCACTACT
TTTATGTCACTATTATCTTGTATTACTACTGCCCCTTCACCTTTCCAGAGGAGCTTTGCTGGTCCTTTCC
AAAGTGGATTTCTGCTGTCCCTGTAATAAACCCGAAAATTTTGAATTTTTGTAATTTGTTTTTGTAATTC
TTTAGTTTGTATGTCTGTTGCTATTATGTCTACTATTCTTTCCCCTGCACTGTACCCCCCAATCCCCCCT
TTTCTTTTAAAATTGTGGATGAATACTGCCATTTGTACTGCTGTCTTAAGATGTTCAGCCTGATCTCTTA
CCTGTCCTATAATTTTCTTTAATTCTTTATTCATAGATTCTACTACTCCTTGACTTTGGGGATTGTAGGG
AATTTCCAGGTCTGAAGATCCTGCTGCTTGCTGTGCTTTTTTCTTACTTTTGTTTTGCTCTTCCTCTATC
TTGTCTAAAGCTTCCTTGGTGTCTTTTATCTCTATCCTTTGATGCACACAATAGAGGGTTGCTACTGTAT
TATATAATGATCTAAGTTCTTCTGATCCTGTCTGAAGGGATGGTTGTAGCTGTCCCAGTATTTGTCTACA
GCCTTCTGATGTTTCTAACAGGCCAGTATTAACTGCGAATCGTTCTAGCTCCCTGCTTGCCCATACTATA
TGTTTTAATTTATATTTTTTCTTTCCCCCTGGCCTTAACCGAATTTTTTCCCATCGCGATCTAATTCTCC
CCCGCTTAATACTGACGCTCTCGCACCCATCTCTCTCCTTCTAGCCTCCGCTAGTCAAAATTTTTGGCGT
ACTCACCAGTCGCCGCCCCTCGCCTCTTGCCGTGCGCGCTTCAGCAAGCCGAGTCCTGCGTCGAGAGAGC
TCCTCTGGTTTCCCTTTCGCTTTCAAGTCCCTGTTCGGGCGCCACTGCTAGAGATTTTCCACACTGACTA
AAAGGGTCTGAGGGATCTCTAGTTACCAGAGTCACACAACAGACGGGCACACACTACTTGAAGCACTCAA
GGCAAGCTTTATTGAGGCTTAAGCAGTGGGTTCCCTAGTTAGCCAGAGAGCTCCCAGGCTCAGATCTGGT
CTAACCAGAGAGACCCAGTACAGGCAAAAAGCAGCTGCTTATATGCAGGATCTGAGGGCTCGCCACTCCC
CAGTCCCGCCCAGGCCACGCCTCCCATGGTAATAGCGATGACTAATACGTAGATGTACTGCCAAGTAGGA
AAGTCCCATAAGGTCATGTACTGGGCATAATGCCAGGCGGGCCATTTACCGTCATTGACGTCAATAGGGG
GCGTACTTGGCATATGATACACTTGATGTACTGCCAAGTGGGCAGTTTACCGTAAATACTCCACCCATTG
ACGTCAATGGAAAGTCCCTATTGGCGTTACTATGGGAACATACGTCATTATTGACGTCAATGGGCGGGGG
TCGTTGGGCGGTCAGCCAGGCGGGCCATTTACCGTAAGTTATGTAACGCGGAACTCCATATATGGGCTAT
GAACTAATGACCCCGTAATTGATTACTATTAATAACTAGTCAATAATCAATGTCGACCCAGGTGGCACTT
TTCGGGGAAATGTGCGCGGAACCCCTATTTGTTTATTTTTCTAAATACATTCAAATATGTATCCGCTCAT
GAGACAATAACCCTGATAAATGCTTCAATAATATTGAAAAAGGAAGAGTATGAGTATTCAACATTTCCGT
GTCGCCCTTATTCCCTTTTTTGCGGCATTTTGCCTTCCTGTTTTTGCTCACCCAGAAACGCTGGTGAAAG
TAAAAGATGCTGAAGATCAGTTGGGTGCACGAGTGGGTTACATCGAACTGGATCTCAACAGCGGTAAGAT
CCTTGAGAGTTTTCGCCCCGAAGAACGTTTTCCAATGATGAGCACTTTTAAAGTTCTGCTATGTGGCGCG
GTATTATCCCGTATTGACGCCGGGCAAGAGCAACTCGGTCGCCGCATACACTATTCTCAGAATGACTTGG
TTGAGTACTCACCAGTCACAGAAAAGCATCTTACGGATGGCATGACAGTAAGAGAATTATGCAGTGCTGC
CATAACCATGAGTGATAACACTGCGGCCAACTTACTTCTGACAACGATCGGAGGACCGAAGGAGCTAACC
GCTTTTTTGCACAACATGGGGGATCATGTAACTCGCCTTGATCGTTGGGAACCGGAGCTGAATGAAGCCA
TACCAAACGACGAGCGTGACACCACGATGCCTGTAGCAATGGCAACAACGTTGCGCAAACTATTAACTGG
CGAACTACTTACTCTAGCTTCCCGGCAACAATTAATAGACTGGATGGAGGCGGATAAAGTTGCAGGACCA
CTTCTGCGCTCGGCCCTTCCGGCTGGCTGGTTTATTGCTGATAAATCTGGAGCCGGTGAGCGTGGGTCTC
GCGGTATCATTGCAGCACTGGGGCCAGATGGTAAGCCCTCCCGTATCGTAGTTATCTACACGACGGGGAG
TCAGGCAACTATGGATGAACGAAATAGACAGATCGCTGAGATAGGTGCCTCACTGATTAAGCATTGGTAA
CTGTCAGACCAAGTTTACTCATATATACTTTAGATTGATTTAAAACTTCATTTTTAATTTAAAAGGATCT
AGGTGAAGATCCTTTTTGATAATCTCATGACCAAAATCCCTTAACGTGAGTTTTCGTTCCACTGAGCGTC
AGACCCCGTAGAAAAGATCAAAGGATCTTCTTGAGATCCTTTTTTTCTGCGCGTAATCTGCTGCTTGCAA
ACAAAAAAACCACCGCTACCAGCGGTGGTTTGTTTGCCGGATCAAGAGCTACCAACTCTTTTTCCGAAGG
TAACTGGCTTCAGCAGAGCGCAGATACCAAATACTGTTCTTCTAGTGTAGCCGTAGTTAGGCCACCACTT
CAAGAACTCTGTAGCACCGCCTACATACCTCGCTCTGCTAATCCTGTTACCAGTGGCTGCTGCCAGTGGC
GATAAGTCGTGTCTTACCGGGTTGGACTCAAGACGATAGTTACCGGATAAGGCGCAGCGGTCGGGCTGAA
CGGGGGGTTCGTGCACACAGCCCAGCTTGGAGCGAACGACCTACACCGAACTGAGATACCTACAGCGTGA
GCTATGAGAAAGCGCCACGCTTCCCGAAGGGAGAAAGGCGGACAGGTATCCGGTAAGCGGCAGGGTCGGA
ACAGGAGAGCGCACGAGGGAGCTTCCAGGGGGAAACGCCTGGTATCTTTATAGTCCTGTCGGGTTTCGCC
ACCTCTGACTTGAGCGTCGATTTTTGTGATGCTCGTCAGGGGGGCGGAGCCTATGGAAAAACGCCAGCAA
CGCGGCCTTTTTACGGTTCCTGGCCTTTTGCTGGCCTTTTGCTCACATGTTCTTTCCTGCGTTATCCCCT
GATTCTGTGGATAACCGTATTACCGCCTTTGAGTGAGCTGATACCGCTCGCCGCAGCCGAACGACCGAGC
GCAGCGAGTCAGTGAGCGAGGAAGCGGAAGAGCGCCCAATACGCAAACCGCCTCTCCCCGCGCGTTGGCC
GATTCATTAATGCAGCGGATCCAGACATGATAAGATACATTGATGAGTTTGGACAAACCACAACTAGAAT
GCAGTGAAAAAAATGCTTTATTTGTGAAATTTGTGATGCTATTGCTTTATTTGTAACCATTATAAGCTGC
AATAAACAAGTTAGCTTTTTGCAAAAGCCTAGGCCTCCAAAAAAGCCTCCTCACTACTTCTGGAATAGCT
CAGAGGCCGAGGCGGCCTCGGCCTCTGCATAAATAAAAAAAATTAGTCAGCCATGGGGCGGAGAATGGGC
GGAACTGGGCGGAGTTAGGGGCGGGATGGGCGGAGTTAGGGGCGGGACTATGGTTGCTGACTAATTGAGA
TGCGGATCCGCTGGCACGACAGGTTTCCCGACTGGAAAGCGGGCAGTGAGCGCAACGCAATTAATGTGAG
TTAGCTCACTCATTAGGCACCCCAGGCTTTACACTTTATGCTTCCGGCTCGTATGTTGTGTGGAATTGTG
AGCGGATAACAATTTCACACAGGAAACAGCTATGACCATGATTACGCCAAGCTTGGGCTGCAGGTCGAGG
GATCTCCATAAGAGAAGAGGGACAGCTATGACTGGGAGTAGTCAGGAGAGGAGGAAAAATCTGGCTAGTA
AAACATGTAAGGAAAATTTTAGGGATGTTAAAGAAAAAAATAACACAAAACAAAATAT
